Addgene plasmid #61807: Rtn4a-GFP
Purpose: Human Rtn4a fluorescently tagged with GFP on the C-terminus for mammalian expression
Depositing lab: Gia Voeltz. Depositing organization: University of Colorado, Boulder. Publication: The reticulon and DP1/Yop1p proteins form immobile oligomers in the tubular endoplasmic reticulum. Shibata Y, Voss C, Rist JM, Hu J, Rapoport TA, Prinz WA, Voeltz GK. J Biol Chem. 2008 Jul 4. 283(27):18892-904. 10.1074/jbc.M800986200 PubMed 18442980.
Backbone
  Vector backbone: pAcGFP1-N1
  Backbone manufacturer: Clontech
  Backbone size w/o insert (bp): 4700
  Total vector size (bp): 8279
  Modifications to backbone: None
  Vector type: Mammalian Expression
  Selectable markers: Neomycin (select with G418)
Growth in bacteria
  Bacterial resistance: Kanamycin, 50 μg/mL
  Growth temperature: 37°C
  Growth strain: XL1 Blue
  Copy number: Unknown
Gene/Insert
  Gene/Insert name: Rtn4a (alt name: NOGO-A)
  Species: H. sapiens (human)
  Insert size (bp): 3579
  Mutation: Rtn4a Stop Codon removed
  GenBank ID: NM_020532.4
  Entrez Gene: RTN4 (a.k.a. ASY, NI220/250, NOGO, NSP, NSP-CL, Nbla00271, Nbla10545, RTN-X, RTN4-A, RTN4-B1, RTN4-B2, RTN4-C)
  Promoter: CMV
  Tag / fusion protein: AcGFP (C terminal on backbone)
  Cloning method: Restriction Enzyme; 5′ cloning site XhoI (not destroyed); 3′ cloning site KpnI (not destroyed)
  Sequencing primers: 5′ None; 3′ None
Terms and licenses: Academic/Nonprofit Terms; Industry Terms: Not Available to Industry
Depositor comments: This plasmid has been found to run as a multimer. Plasmid multimerization often does not impact plasmid function, but may reduce transformation efficiencies. You may need to screen multiple colonies to isolate the monomeric version of this plasmid. If you still have trouble isolating the monomeric version, you might consider linearizing, gel extracting, re-ligating, and transforming the plasmid.
How to cite: Rtn4a-GFP was a gift from Gia Voeltz (Addgene plasmid # 61807 ; http://n2t.net/addgene:61807 ; RRID:Addgene_61807)
