[The description below was written by a language model from this plasmid's Addgene catalogue record and pLannotate feature annotations shown in this document.]
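Description:
Rtn4a-GFP is a mammalian expression plasmid of about 8.3 kb, built on the Clontech pAcGFP1-N1 backbone. It encodes human reticulon 4a (RTN4 isoform A, also known as NOGO-A) fused at its C-terminus to AcGFP1, the mammalian codon-optimized green fluorescent protein from Aequorea coerulescens. The roughly 3.6 kb RTN4 coding sequence was inserted between the XhoI and KpnI sites of the multiple cloning site, and both sites were retained. Its stop codon was removed so that translation reads through a short linker derived from the cloning site into the AcGFP1 open reading frame supplied by the backbone. The human cytomegalovirus immediate early enhancer and promoter drive transcription of the fusion, which ends at an SV40 polyadenylation signal.

The rest of the plasmid consists of standard N1-series elements. A single NeoR/KanR gene (Tn5 aminoglycoside phosphotransferase) sits behind tandem promoters. The bacterial bla promoter provides kanamycin resistance in E. coli, while the SV40 enhancer and early promoter provide G418 selection in mammalian cells, with an HSV TK polyadenylation signal downstream. A high-copy ColE1/pUC-type origin supports propagation in bacteria, and an f1 origin allows production of single-stranded DNA. The short annotated fragments (large T antigen, ble, bGH poly(A)) are probably residual backbone sequence or annotation matches, not functional parts.

The construct is intended for transient or stable expression of fluorescently labelled Rtn4a. The associated work examined reticulon and DP1/Yop1p proteins in the tubular endoplasmic reticulum, which suggests use in imaging the protein's localization and behaviour in that compartment. The depositor notes that the plasmid tends to run as a multimer, which usually does not affect function but can lower transformation efficiency.
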