Features (pLannotate 1.2.2; 17 found; start..end, strand, type, name):
      1..304     +  enhancer       CMV enhancer: human cytomegalovirus immediate early enhancer
    305..508     +  promoter       CMV promoter: human cytomegalovirus (CMV) immediate early promoter
    531..560     +  misc_feature   MCS (fragment): multiple cloning site
    561..4136    +  CDS            RTN4: RTN4_HUMAN - Also known as KIAA0886, NOGO From Homo sapiens (Human).
   4137..4165    +  misc_feature   MCS (fragment): multiple cloning site
   4167..4886    +  CDS            AcGFP1: Aequorea coerulescens GFP mammalian codon-optimized
   4902..4985    +  CDS            large T antigen (fragment): large T antigen from SV40 (simian virus 40)
   5008..5129    +  polyA_signal   SV40 poly(A) signal: SV40 polyadenylation signal
   5163..5591    -  rep_origin     f1 ori (sequence partly withheld): f1 bacteriophage origin of replication; arrow indicates direction of (+) strand synthesis
   5618..5722    +  promoter       AmpR promoter: bla
   5724..6081    +  promoter       SV40 promoter: SV40 enhancer and early promoter
   6116..6910    +  CDS            NeoR/KanR: aminoglycoside phosphotransferase from Tn5; aph(3')-II (or nptII); confers resistance to neomycin, kanamycin, and G418 (Geneticin®)
   6931..7083    +  CDS            ble (fragment): BLE_KLEPN - Experimental evidence at protein level: Swiss-Prot protein existence level 1. Binding protein with a strong affinity to the bleomycin family of antibiotics. Binds to CL990; an antimitotic-antibiotic compound. From Klebsiella pneumoniae.
   7142..7189    +  polyA_signal   HSV TK poly(A) signal: herpes simplex virus thymidine kinase polyadenylation signal (Cole and Stacy, 1985)
   7280..7296    -  polyA_signal   bGH poly(A) signal (fragment): bovine growth hormone polyadenylation signal
   7518..8106    +  rep_origin     ori: high-copy-number ColE1/pMB1/pBR322/pUC origin of replication
   8221..8280    +  enhancer       CMV enhancer (fragment): human cytomegalovirus immediate early enhancer
>Addgene plasmid #61807 | Rtn4a-GFP | addgene full sequence | sequence record 254615 | Addgene NGS Result
CGTTACATAACTTACGGTAAATGGCCCGCCTGGCTGACCGCCCAACGACCCCCGCCCATTGACGTCAATA
ATGACGTATGTTCCCATAGTAACGCCAATAGGGACTTTCCATTGACGTCAATGGGTGGAGTATTTACGGT
AAACTGCCCACTTGGCAGTACATCAAGTGTATCATATGCCAAGTACGCCCCCTATTGACGTCAATGACGG
TAAATGGCCCGCCTGGCATTATGCCCAGTACATGACCTTATGGGACTTTCCTACTTGGCAGTACATCTAC
GTATTAGTCATCGCTATTACCATGGTGATGCGGTTTTGGCAGTACATCAATGGGCGTGGATAGCGGTTTG
ACTCACGGGGATTTCCAAGTCTCCACCCCATTGACGTCAATGGGAGTTTGTTTTGGCACCAAAATCAACG
GGACTTTCCAAAATGTCGTAACAACTCCGCCCCATTGACGCAAATGGGCGGTAGGCGTGTACGGTGGGAG
GTCTATATAAGCAGAGCTGGTTTAGTGAACCGTCAGATCCGCTAGCGCTACCGGACTCAGATCTCGAGCT
ATGGAAGACCTGGACCAGTCTCCTCTGGTCTCGTCCTCGGACAGCCCACCCCGGCCGCAGCCCGCGTTCA
AGTACCAGTTCGTGAGGGAGCCCGAGGACGAGGAGGAAGAAGAGGAGGAGGAAGAGGAGGACGAGGACGA
AGACCTGGAGGAGCTGGAGGTGCTGGAGAGGAAGCCCGCCGCCGGGCTGTCCGCGGCCCCAGTGCCCACC
GCCCCTGCCGCCGGCGCGCCCCTGATGGACTTCGGAAATGACTTCGTGCCGCCGGCGCCCCGGGGACCCC
TGCCGGCCGCTCCCCCCGTCGCCCCGGAGCGGCAGCCGTCTTGGGACCCGAGCCCGGTGTCGTCGACCGT
GCCCGCGCCATCCCCGCTGTCTGCTGCCGCAGTCTCGCCCTCCAAGCTCCCTGAGGACGACGAGCCTCCG
GCCCGGCCTCCCCCTCCTCCCCCGGCCAGCGTGAGCCCCCAGGCAGAGCCCGTGTGGACCCCGCCAGCCC
CGGCTCCCGCCGCGCCCCCCTCCACCCCGGCCGCGCCCAAGCGCAGGGGCTCCTCGGGCTCAGTGGATGA
GACCCTTTTTGCTCTTCCTGCTGCATCTGAGCCTGTGATACGCTCCTCTGCAGAAAATATGGACTTGAAG
GAGCAGCCAGGTAACACTATTTCGGCTGGTCAAGAGGATTTCCCATCTGTCCTGCTTGAAACTGCTGCTT
CTCTTCCTTCTCTGTCTCCTCTCTCAGCCGCTTCTTTCAAAGAACATGAATACCTTGGTAATTTGTCAAC
AGTATTACCCACTGAAGGAACACTTCAAGAAAATGTCAGTGAAGCTTCTAAAGAGGTCTCAGAGAAGGCA
AAAACTCTACTCATAGATAGAGATTTAACAGAGTTTTCAGAATTAGAATACTCAGAAATGGGATCATCGT
TCAGTGTCTCTCCAAAAGCAGAATCTGCCGTAATAGTAGCAAATCCTAGGGAAGAAATAATCGTGAAAAA
TAAAGATGAAGAAGAGAAGTTAGTTAGTAATAACATCCTTCATAATCAACAAGAGTTACCTACAGCTCTT
ACTAAATTGGTTAAAGAGGATGAAGTTGTGTCTTCAGAAAAAGCAAAAGACAGTTTTAATGAAAAGAGAG
TTGCAGTGGAAGCTCCTATGAGGGAGGAATATGCAGACTTCAAACCATTTGAGCGAGTATGGGAAGTGAA
AGATAGTAAGGAAGATAGTGATATGTTGGCTGCTGGAGGTAAAATCGAGAGCAACTTGGAAAGTAAAGTG
GATAAAAAATGTTTTGCAGATAGCCTTGAGCAAACTAATCACGAAAAAGATAGTGAGAGTAGTAATGATG
ATACTTCTTTCCCCAGTACGCCAGAAGGTATAAAGGATCGTTCAGGAGCATATATCACATGTGCTCCCTT
TAACCCAGCAGCAACTGAGAGCATTGCAACAAACATTTTTCCTTTGTTAGGAGATCCTACTTCAGAAAAT
AAGACCGATGAAAAAAAAATAGAAGAAAAGAAGGCCCAAATAGTAACAGAGAAGAATACTAGCACCAAAA
CATCAAACCCTTTTCTTGTAGCAGCACAGGATTCTGAGACAGATTATGTCACAACAGATAATTTAACAAA
GGTGACTGAGGAAGTCGTGGCAAACATGCCTGAAGGCCTGACTCCAGATTTAGTACAGGAAGCATGTGAA
AGTGAATTGAATGAAGTTACTGGTACAAAGATTGCTTATGAAACAAAAATGGACTTGGTTCAAACATCAG
AAGTTATGCAAGAGTCACTCTATCCTGCAGCACAGCTTTGCCCATCATTTGAAGAGTCAGAAGCTACTCC
TTCACCAGTTTTGCCTGACATTGTTATGGAAGCACCATTGAATTCTGCAGTTCCTAGTGCTGGTGCTTCC
GTGATACAGCCCAGCTCATCACCATTAGAAGCTTCTTCAGTTAATTATGAAAGCATAAAACATGAGCCTG
AAAACCCCCCACCATATGAAGAGGCCATGAGTGTATCACTAAAAAAAGTATCAGGAATAAAGGAAGAAAT
TAAAGAGCCTGAAAATATTAATGCAGCTCTTCAAGAAACAGAAGCTCCTTATATATCTATTGCATGTGAT
TTAATTAAAGAAACAAAGCTTTCTGCTGAACCAGCTCCGGATTTCTCTGATTATTCAGAAATGGCAAAAG
TTGAACAGCCAGTGCCTGATCATTCTGAGCTAGTTGAAGATTCCTCACCTGATTCTGAACCAGTTGACTT
ATTTAGTGATGATTCAATACCTGACGTTCCACAAAAACAAGATGAAACTGTGATGCTTGTGAAAGAAAGT
CTCACTGAGACTTCATTTGAGTCAATGATAGAATATGAAAATAAGGAAAAACTCAGTGCTTTGCCACCTG
AGGGAGGAAAGCCATATTTGGAATCTTTTAAGCTCAGTTTAGATAACACAAAAGATACCCTGTTACCTGA
TGAAGTTTCAACATTGAGCAAAAAGGAGAAAATTCCTTTGCAGATGGAGGAGCTCAGTACTGCAGTTTAT
TCAAATGATGACTTATTTATTTCTAAGGAAGCACAGATAAGAGAAACTGAAACGTTTTCAGATTCATCTC
CAATTGAAATTATAGATGAGTTCCCTACATTGATCAGTTCTAAAACTGATTCATTTTCTAAATTAGCCAG
GGAATATACTGACCTAGAAGTATCCCACAAAAGTGAAATTGCTAATGCCCCGGATGGAGCTGGGTCATTG
CCTTGCACAGAATTGCCCCATGACCTTTCTTTGAAGAACATACAACCCAAAGTTGAAGAGAAAATCAGTT
TCTCAGATGACTTTTCTAAAAATGGGTCTGCTACATCAAAGGTGCTCTTATTGCCTCCAGATGTTTCTGC
TTTGGCCACTCAAGCAGAGATAGAGAGCATAGTTAAACCCAAAGTTCTTGTGAAAGAAGCTGAGAAAAAA
CTTCCTTCCGATACAGAAAAAGAGGACAGATCACCATCTGCTATATTTTCAGCAGAGCTGAGTAAAACTT
CAGTTGTTGACCTCCTGTACTGGAGAGACATTAAGAAGACTGGAGTGGTGTTTGGTGCCAGCCTATTCCT
GCTGCTTTCATTGACAGTATTCAGCATTGTGAGCGTAACAGCCTACATTGCCTTGGCCCTGCTCTCTGTG
ACCATCAGCTTTAGGATATACAAGGGTGTGATCCAAGCTATCCAGAAATCAGATGAAGGCCACCCATTCA
GGGCATATCTGGAATCTGAAGTTGCTATATCTGAGGAGTTGGTTCAGAAGTACAGTAATTCTGCTCTTGG
TCATGTGAACTGCACGATAAAGGAACTCAGGCGCCTCTTCTTAGTTGATGATTTAGTTGATTCTCTGAAG
TTTGCAGTGTTGATGTGGGTATTTACCTATGTTGGTGCCTTGTTTAATGGTCTGACACTACTGATTTTGG
CTCTCATTTCACTCTTCAGTGTTCCTGTTATTTATGAACGGCATCAGGCACAGATAGATCATTATCTAGG
ACTTGCAAATAAGAATGTTAAAGATGCTATGGCTAAAATCCAAGCAAAAATCCCTGGATTGAAGCGCAAA
GCTGAAACGGTACCGCGGGCCCGGGATCCACCGGTCATGGTGAGCAAGGGCGCCGAGCTGTTCACCGGCA
TCGTGCCCATCCTGATCGAGCTGAATGGCGATGTGAATGGCCACAAGTTCAGCGTGAGCGGCGAGGGCGA
GGGCGATGCCACCTACGGCAAGCTGACCCTGAAGTTCATCTGCACCACCGGCAAGCTGCCTGTGCCCTGG
CCCACCCTGGTGACCACCCTGAGCTACGGCGTGCAGTGCTTCTCACGCTACCCCGATCACATGAAGCAGC
ACGACTTCTTCAAGAGCGCCATGCCTGAGGGCTACATCCAGGAGCGCACCATCTTCTTCGAGGATGACGG
CAACTACAAGTCGCGCGCCGAGGTGAAGTTCGAGGGCGATACCCTGGTGAATCGCATCGAGCTGACCGGC
ACCGATTTCAAGGAGGATGGCAACATCCTGGGCAATAAGATGGAGTACAACTACAACGCCCACAATGTGT
ACATCATGACCGACAAGGCCAAGAATGGCATCAAGGTGAACTTCAAGATCCGCCACAACATCGAGGATGG
CAGCGTGCAGCTGGCCGACCACTACCAGCAGAATACCCCCATCGGCGATGGCCCTGTGCTGCTGCCCGAT
AACCACTACCTGTCCACCCAGAGCGCCCTGTCCAAGGACCCCAACGAGAAGCGCGATCACATGATCTACT
TCGGCTTCGTGACCGCCGCCGCCATCACCCACGGCATGGATGAGCTGTACAAGTGAGCGGCCGCGACTCT
AGATCATAATCAGCCATACCACATTTGTAGAGGTTTTACTTGCTTTAAAAAACCTCCCACACCTCCCCCT
GAACCTGAAACATAAAATGAATGCAATTGTTGTTGTTAACTTGTTTATTGCAGCTTATAATGGTTACAAA
TAAAGCAATAGCATCACAAATTTCACAAATAAAGCATTTTTTTCACTGCATTCTAGTTGTGGTTTGTCCA
AACTCATCAATGTATCTTAAGGCGTAAATTGTAAGCGTTAATATTTTGTTAAAATTCGCGTTAAATTTTT
GTTAAATCAGCTCATTTTTTAACCAATAGGCCGAAATCGGCAAAATCCCTTATAAATCAAAAGAATAGAC
CGAGATAGGGT
[37 nt withheld, positions 5262-5298]
AAAGAACGTGGACTCCAACGTCAAAGG
[49 nt withheld, positions 5326-5374]
T
[91 nt withheld, positions 5376-5466]
G
[124 nt withheld, positions 5468-5591]
CAGGTGGCACTTTTCGGGGAAATGTGCGCGGAACCCCTATTTGTTTATTTTTCTAAATACATTCAAATAT
GTATCCGCTCATGAGACAATAACCCTGATAAATGCTTCAATAATATTGAAAAAGGAAGAGTCCTGAGGCG
GAAAGAACCAGCTGTGGAATGTGTGTCAGTTAGGGTGTGGAAAGTCCCCAGGCTCCCCAGCAGGCAGAAG
TATGCAAAGCATGCATCTCAATTAGTCAGCAACCAGGTGTGGAAAGTCCCCAGGCTCCCCAGCAGGCAGA
AGTATGCAAAGCATGCATCTCAATTAGTCAGCAACCATAGTCCCGCCCCTAACTCCGCCCATCCCGCCCC
TAACTCCGCCCAGTTCCGCCCATTCTCCGCCCCATGGCTGACTAATTTTTTTTATTTATGCAGAGGCCGA
GGCCGCCTCGGCCTCTGAGCTATTCCAGAAGTAGTGAGGAGGCTTTTTTGGAGGCCTAGGCTTTTGCAAA
GATCGATCAAGAGACAGGATGAGGATCGTTTCGCATGATTGAACAAGATGGATTGCACGCAGGTTCTCCG
GCCGCTTGGGTGGAGAGGCTATTCGGCTATGACTGGGCACAACAGACAATCGGCTGCTCTGATGCCGCCG
TGTTCCGGCTGTCAGCGCAGGGGCGCCCGGTTCTTTTTGTCAAGACCGACCTGTCCGGTGCCCTGAATGA
ACTGCAAGACGAGGCAGCGCGGCTATCGTGGCTGGCCACGACGGGCGTTCCTTGCGCAGCTGTGCTCGAC
GTTGTCACTGAAGCGGGAAGGGACTGGCTGCTATTGGGCGAAGTGCCGGGGCAGGATCTCCTGTCATCTC
ACCTTGCTCCTGCCGAGAAAGTATCCATCATGGCTGATGCAATGCGGCGGCTGCATACGCTTGATCCGGC
TACCTGCCCATTCGACCACCAAGCGAAACATCGCATCGAGCGAGCACGTACTCGGATGGAAGCCGGTCTT
GTCGATCAGGATGATCTGGACGAAGAGCATCAGGGGCTCGCGCCAGCCGAACTGTTCGCCAGGCTCAAGG
CGAGCATGCCCGACGGCGAGGATCTCGTCGTGACCCATGGCGATGCCTGCTTGCCGAATATCATGGTGGA
AAATGGCCGCTTTTCTGGATTCATCGACTGTGGCCGGCTGGGTGTGGCGGACCGCTATCAGGACATAGCG
TTGGCTACCCGTGATATTGCTGAAGAGCTTGGCGGCGAATGGGCTGACCGCTTCCTCGTGCTTTACGGTA
TCGCCGCTCCCGATTCGCAGCGCATCGCCTTCTATCGCCTTCTTGACGAGTTCTTCTGAGCGGGACTCTG
GGGTTCGAAATGACCGACCAAGCGACGCCCAACCTGCCATCACGAGATTTCGATTCCACCGCCGCCTTCT
ATGAAAGGTTGGGCTTCGGAATCGTTTTCCGGGACGCCGGCTGGATGATCCTCCAGCGCGGGGATCTCAT
GCTGGAGTTCTTCGCCCACCCTAGGGGGAGGCTAACTGAAACACGGAAGGAGACAATACCGGAAGGAACC
CGCGCTATGACGGCAATAAAAAGACAGAATAAAACGCACGGTGTTGGGTCGTTTGTTCATAAACGCGGGG
TTCGGTCCCAGGGCTGGCACTCTGTCGATACCCCACCGAGACCCCATTGGGGCCAATACGCCCGCGTTTC
TTCCTTTTCCCCACCCCACCCCCCAAGTTCGGGTGAAGGCCCAGGGCTCGCAGCCAACGTCGGGGCGGCA
GGCCCTGCCATAGCCTCAGGTTACTCATATATACTTTAGATTGATTTAAAACTTCATTTTTAATTTAAAA
GGATCTAGGTGAAGATCCTTTTTGATAATCTCATGACCAAAATCCCTTAACGTGAGTTTTCGTTCCACTG
AGCGTCAGACCCCGTAGAAAAGATCAAAGGATCTTCTTGAGATCCTTTTTTTCTGCGCGTAATCTGCTGC
TTGCAAACAAAAAAACCACCGCTACCAGCGGTGGTTTGTTTGCCGGATCAAGAGCTACCAACTCTTTTTC
CGAAGGTAACTGGCTTCAGCAGAGCGCAGATACCAAATACTGTTCTTCTAGTGTAGCCGTAGTTAGGCCA
CCACTTCAAGAACTCTGTAGCACCGCCTACATACCTCGCTCTGCTAATCCTGTTACCAGTGGCTGCTGCC
AGTGGCGATAAGTCGTGTCTTACCGGGTTGGACTCAAGACGATAGTTACCGGATAAGGCGCAGCGGTCGG
GCTGAACGGGGGGTTCGTGCACACAGCCCAGCTTGGAGCGAACGACCTACACCGAACTGAGATACCTACA
GCGTGAGCTATGAGAAAGCGCCACGCTTCCCGAAGGGAGAAAGGCGGACAGGTATCCGGTAAGCGGCAGG
GTCGGAACAGGAGAGCGCACGAGGGAGCTTCCAGGGGGAAACGCCTGGTATCTTTATAGTCCTGTCGGGT
TTCGCCACCTCTGACTTGAGCGTCGATTTTTGTGATGCTCGTCAGGGGGGCGGAGCCTATGGAAAAACGC
CAGCAACGCGGCCTTTTTACGGTTCCTGGCCTTTTGCTGGCCTTTTGCTCACATGTTCTTTCCTGCGTTA
TCCCCTGATTCTGTGGATAACCGTATTACCGCCATGCATTAGTTATTAATAGTAATCAATTACGGGGTCA
TTAGTTCATAGCCCATATATGGAGTTCCG
