>Addgene plasmid #61807 | Rtn4a-GFP | depositor partial sequence | sequence record 100802 | Rtn4a
ATGGAAGACCTGGACCAGTCTCCTCTGGTCTCGTCCTCGGACAGCCCACCCCGGCCGCAGCCCGCGTTCA
AGTACCAGTTCGTGAGGGAGCCCGAGGACGAGGAGGAAGAAGAGGAGGAGGAAGAGGAGGACGAGGACGA
AGACCTGGAGGAGCTGGAGGTGCTGGAGAGGAAGCCCGCCGCCGGGCTGTCCGCGGCCCCAGTGCCCACC
GCCCCTGCCGCCGGCGCGCCCCTGATGGACTTCGGAAATGACTTCGTGCCGCCGGCGCCCCGGGGACCCC
TGCCGGCCGCTCCCCCCGTCGCCCCGGAGCGGCAGCCGTCTTGGGACCCGAGCCCGGTGTCGTCGACCGT
GCCCGCGCCATCCCCGCTGTCTGCTGCCGCAGTCTCGCCCTCCAAGCTCCCTGAGGACGACGAGCCTCCG
GCCCGGCCTCCCCCTCCTCCCCCGGCCAGCGTGAGCCCCCAGGCAGAGCCCGTGTGGACCCCGCCAGCCC
CGGCTCCCGCCGCGCCCCCCTCCACCCCGGCCGCGCCCAAGCGCAGGGGCTCCTCGGGCTCAGTGGATGA
GACCCTTTTTGCTCTTCCTGCTGCATCTGAGCCTGTGATACGCTCCTCTGCAGAAAATATGGACTTGAAG
GAGCAGCCAGGTAACACTATTTCGGCTGGTCAAGAGGATTTCCCATCTGTCCTGCTTGAAACTGCTGCTT
CTCTTCCTTCTCTGTCTCCTCTCTCAGCCGCTTCTTTCAAAGAACATGAATACCTTGGTAATTTGTCAAC
AGTATTACCCACTGAAGGAACACTTCAAGAAAATGTCAGTGAAGCTTCTAAAGAGGTCTCAGAGAAGGCA
AAAACTCTACTCATAGATAGAGATTTAACAGAGTTTTCAGAATTAGAATACTCAGAAATGGGATCATCGT
TCAGTGTCTCTCCAAAAGCAGAATCTGCCGTAATAGTAGCAAATCCTAGGGAAGAAATAATCGTGAAAAA
TAAAGATGAAGAAGAGAAGTTAGTTAGTAATAACATCCTTCATAATCAACAAGAGTTACCTACAGCTCTT
ACTAAATTGGTTAAAGAGGATGAAGTTGTGTCTTCAGAAAAAGCAAAAGACAGTTTTAATGAAAAGAGAG
TTGCAGTGGAAGCTCCTATGAGGGAGGAATATGCAGACTTCAAACCATTTGAGCGAGTATGGGAAGTGAA
AGATAGTAAGGAAGATAGTGATATGTTGGCTGCTGGAGGTAAAATCGAGAGCAACTTGGAAAGTAAAGTG
GATAAAAAATGTTTTGCAGATAGCCTTGAGCAAACTAATCACGAAAAAGATAGTGAGAGTAGTAATGATG
ATACTTCTTTCCCCAGTACGCCAGAAGGTATAAAGGATCGTTCAGGAGCATATATCACATGTGCTCCCTT
TAACCCAGCAGCAACTGAGAGCATTGCAACAAACATTTTTCCTTTGTTAGGAGATCCTACTTCAGAAAAT
AAGACCGATGAAAAAAAAATAGAAGAAAAGAAGGCCCAAATAGTAACAGAGAAGAATACTAGCACCAAAA
CATCAAACCCTTTTCTTGTAGCAGCACAGGATTCTGAGACAGATTATGTCACAACAGATAATTTAACAAA
GGTGACTGAGGAAGTCGTGGCAAACATGCCTGAAGGCCTGACTCCAGATTTAGTACAGGAAGCATGTGAA
AGTGAATTGAATGAAGTTACTGGTACAAAGATTGCTTATGAAACAAAAATGGACTTGGTTCAAACATCAG
AAGTTATGCAAGAGTCACTCTATCCTGCAGCACAGCTTTGCCCATCATTTGAAGAGTCAGAAGCTACTCC
TTCACCAGTTTTGCCTGACATTGTTATGGAAGCACCATTGAATTCTGCAGTTCCTAGTGCTGGTGCTTCC
GTGATACAGCCCAGCTCATCACCATTAGAAGCTTCTTCAGTTAATTATGAAAGCATAAAACATGAGCCTG
AAAACCCCCCACCATATGAAGAGGCCATGAGTGTATCACTAAAAAAAGTATCAGGAATAAAGGAAGAAAT
TAAAGAGCCTGAAAATATTAATGCAGCTCTTCAAGAAACAGAAGCTCCTTATATATCTATTGCATGTGAT
TTAATTAAAGAAACAAAGCTTTCTGCTGAACCAGCTCCGGATTTCTCTGATTATTCAGAAATGGCAAAAG
TTGAACAGCCAGTGCCTGATCATTCTGAGCTAGTTGAAGATTCCTCACCTGATTCTGAACCAGTTGACTT
ATTTAGTGATGATTCAATACCTGACGTTCCACAAAAACAAGATGAAACTGTGATGCTTGTGAAAGAAAGT
CTCACTGAGACTTCATTTGAGTCAATGATAGAATATGAAAATAAGGAAAAACTCAGTGCTTTGCCACCTG
AGGGAGGAAAGCCATATTTGGAATCTTTTAAGCTCAGTTTAGATAACACAAAAGATACCCTGTTACCTGA
TGAAGTTTCAACATTGAGCAAAAAGGAGAAAATTCCTTTGCAGATGGAGGAGCTCAGTACTGCAGTTTAT
TCAAATGATGACTTATTTATTTCTAAGGAAGCACAGATAAGAGAAACTGAAACGTTTTCAGATTCATCTC
CAATTGAAATTATAGATGAGTTCCCTACATTGATCAGTTCTAAAACTGATTCATTTTCTAAATTAGCCAG
GGAATATACTGACCTAGAAGTATCCCACAAAAGTGAAATTGCTAATGCCCCGGATGGAGCTGGGTCATTG
CCTTGCACAGAATTGCCCCATGACCTTTCTTTGAAGAACATACAACCCAAAGTTGAAGAGAAAATCAGTT
TCTCAGATGACTTTTCTAAAAATGGGTCTGCTACATCAAAGGTGCTCTTATTGCCTCCAGATGTTTCTGC
TTTGGCCACTCAAGCAGAGATAGAGAGCATAGTTAAACCCAAAGTTCTTGTGAAAGAAGCTGAGAAAAAA
CTTCCTTCCGATACAGAAAAAGAGGACAGATCACCATCTGCTATATTTTCAGCAGAGCTGAGTAAAACTT
CAGTTGTTGACCTCCTGTACTGGAGAGACATTAAGAAGACTGGAGTGGTGTTTGGTGCCAGCCTATTCCT
GCTGCTTTCATTGACAGTATTCAGCATTGTGAGCGTAACAGCCTACATTGCCTTGGCCCTGCTCTCTGTG
ACCATCAGCTTTAGGATATACAAGGGTGTGATCCAAGCTATCCAGAAATCAGATGAAGGCCACCCATTCA
GGGCATATCTGGAATCTGAAGTTGCTATATCTGAGGAGTTGGTTCAGAAGTACAGTAATTCTGCTCTTGG
TCATGTGAACTGCACGATAAAGGAACTCAGGCGCCTCTTCTTAGTTGATGATTTAGTTGATTCTCTGAAG
TTTGCAGTGTTGATGTGGGTATTTACCTATGTTGGTGCCTTGTTTAATGGTCTGACACTACTGATTTTGG
CTCTCATTTCACTCTTCAGTGTTCCTGTTATTTATGAACGGCATCAGGCACAGATAGATCATTATCTAGG
ACTTGCAAATAAGAATGTTAAAGATGCTATGGCTAAAATCCAAGCAAAAATCCCTGGATTGAAGCGCAAA
GCTGAA
