>Addgene plasmid #61807 | Rtn4a-GFP | addgene partial sequence | sequence record 103659 | CMV-F 5'-CGCAAATGGGCGGTAGGCGTG-3'
TGGTTTGTGAACCGTCAGATCCGCTAGCGCTACCGGACTCAGATCTCGAGCTATGGAAGACCTGGACCAG
TCTCCTCTGGTCTCGTCCTCGGACAGCCCACCCCGGCCGCAGCCCGCGTTCAAGTACCAGTTCGTGAGGG
AGCCCGAGGACGAGGAGGAAGAAGAGGAGGAGGAAGAGGAGGACGAGGACGAAGACCTGGAGGAGCTGGA
GGTGCTGGAGAGGAAGCCCGCCGCCGGGCTGTCCGCGGCCCCAGTGCCCACCGCCCCTGCCGCCGGCGCG
CCCCTGATGGACTTCGGAAATGACTTCGTGCCGCCGGCGCCCCGGGGACCCCTGCCGGCCGCTCCCCCCG
TCGCCCCGGAGCGGCAGCCGTCTTGGGACCCGAGCCCGGTGTCGTCGACCGTGCCCGCGCCATCCCCGCT
GTCTGCTGCCGCAGTCTCGCCCTCCAAGCTCCCTGAGGACGACGAGCCTCCGGCCCGGCCTCCCCCTCCT
CCCCCGGCCAGCGTGAGCCCC
