>Addgene plasmid #61807 | Rtn4a-GFP | addgene partial sequence | sequence record 103663 | SV40pA-R 5'-GAAATTTGTGATGCTATTGC-3'
GCATAACAGTTACAACAACAATTGCATTCATTTTATGTTTCAGGTTTCAGGGGGAGGTGTGGGAGGTTTT
TTAAAGCAAGTAAAACCTCTACAAATGTGGTATGGCTGATTATGATCTAGAGTCGCGGCCGCTCACTTGT
ACAGCTCATCCATGCCGTGGGTGATGGCGGCGGCGGTCACGAAGCCGAAGTAGATCATGTGATCGCGCTT
CTCGTTGGGGTCCTTGGACAGGGCGCTCTGGGTGGACAGGTAGTGGTTATCGGGCAGCAGCACAGGGCCA
TCGCCGATGGGGGTATTCTGCTGGTAGTGGTCGGCCAGCTGCACGCTGCCATCCTCGATGTTGTGGCGGA
TCTTGAAGTTCACCTTGATGCCATTCTTGGCCTTGTCGGTCATGATGTACACATTGTGGGCGTTGTAGTT
GTACTCCATCTTATTGCCCAGGATGTTGCCATCCTCCTTGAAATCGGTGCCGGTCAGCTCGATGCGATTC
ACCAGGGTATCGCCCTCGAACTTCACCTCGGCGCGCGACTTGTAGTTGCCGTCATCCTCGAAGAAGATGG
TGCGCTCCTGGATGTAGCCCTCAGGCATGGCGCTCTTGAAGAAGTCGTGCTGCTTCATGTGATCGGGGTA
GCGTGAGAAGCACTGCACGCCGTAGCTCAGGGTGGTCACCAGGGTGGGCCAGGGCACAGGCAGCTTGCCG
GTGGTGCAGATGAACTTCAGGGTCAGCTTGCCGTAGGTGGCATCGCCCTCGCCCTCGCCGCTCACGCTGA
ACTTGTGGCCATTCACATCGCCATTCAGCTCGATCAGGATGGGCACGATGCCGGTG
